>Addgene plasmid #129574 | pcDNA3 TFAM-mClover | addgene full sequence | sequence record 255002 | Addgene NGS Result
GACATTGATTATTGACTAGTTATTAATAGTAATCAATTACGGGGTCATTAGTTCATAGCCCATATATGGA
GTTCCGCGTTACATAACTTACGGTAAATGGCCCGCCTGGCTGACCGCCCAACGACCCCCGCCCATTGACG
TCAATAATGACGTATGTTCCCATAGTAACGCCAATAGGGACTTTCCATTGACGTCAATGGGTGGAGTATT
TACGGTAAACTGCCCACTTGGCAGTACATCAAGTGTATCATATGCCAAGTACGCCCCCTATTGACGTCAA
TGACGGTAAATGGCCCGCCTGGCATTATGCCCAGTACATGACCTTATGGGACTTTCCTACTTGGCAGTAC
ATCTACGTATTAGTCATCGCTATTACCATGGTGATGCGGTTTTGGCAGTACATCAATGGGCGTGGATAGC
GGTTTGACTCACGGGGATTTCCAAGTCTCCACCCCATTGACGTCAATGGGAGTTTGTTTTGGCACCAAAA
TCAACGGGACTTTCCAAAATGTCGTAACAACTCCGCCCCATTGACGCAAATGGGCGGTAGGCGTGTACGG
TGGGAGGTCTATATAAGCAGAGCTCTCTGGCTAACTAGAGAACCCACTGCTTACTGGCTTATCGAAATTA
ATACGACTCACTATAGGGAGACCCAAGCTTGGTACCGAGCTCGGATCCATGGCGTTTCTCCGAAGCATGT
GGGGCGTGCTGAGTGCCCTGGGAAGGTCTGGAGCAGAGCTGTGCACCGGCTGTGGAAGTCGACTGCGCTC
CCCCTTCAGTTTTGTGTATTTACCGAGGTGGTTTTCATCTGTCTTGGCAAGTTGTCCAAAGAAACCTGTA
AGTTCTTACCTTCGATTTTCTAAAGAACAACTACCCATATTTAAAGCTCAGAACCCAGATGCAAAAACTA
CAGAACTAATTAGAAGAATTGCCCAGCGTTGGAGGGAACTTCCTGATTCAAAGAAAAAAATATATCAAGA
TGCTTATAGGGCGGAGTGGCAGGTATATAAAGAAGAGATAAGCAGATTTAAAGAACAGCTAACTCCAAGT
CAGATTATGTCTTTGGAAAAAGAAATCATGGACAAACATTTAAAAAGGAAAGCTATGACAAAAAAAAAAG
AGTTAACACTGCTTGGAAAACCAAAAAGACCTCGTTCAGCTTATAACGTTTATGTAGCTGAAAGATTCCA
AGAAGCTAAGGGTGATTCACCGCAGGAAAAGCTGAAGACTGTAAAGGAAAACTGGAAAAATCTGTCTGAC
TCTGAAAAGGAATTATATATTCAGCATGCTAAAGAGGACGAAACTCGTTATCATAATGAAATGAAGTCTT
GGGAAGAACAAATGATTGAAGTTGGACGAAAGGATCTTCTACGTCGCACAATAAAGAAACAACGAAAATA
TGGTGCTGAGGAGTGTGGTGGTGGTGGTTCTGTGTCTAAGGGCGAGGAGCTGTTCACCGGGGTGGTGCCC
ATCCTGGTCGAGCTGGACGGCGACGTAAACGGCCACAAGTTCAGCGTCCGCGGCGAGGGCGAGGGCGATG
CCACCAACGGCAAGCTGACCCTGAAGTTCATCTGCACCACCGGCAAGCTGCCCGTGCCCTGGCCCACCCT
CGTGACCACCTTCGGCTACGGCGTGGCCTGCTTCAGCCGCTACCCCGACCACATGAAGCAGCACGACTTC
TTCAAGTCCGCCATGCCCGAAGGCTACGTCCAGGAGCGCACCATCTCTTTCAAGGACGACGGTACCTACA
AGACCCGCGCCGAGGTGAAGTTCGAGGGCGACACCCTGGTGAACCGCATCGAGCTGAAGGGCATCGACTT
CAAGGAGGACGGCAACATCCTGGGGCACAAGCTGGAGTACAACTTCAACAGCCACTACGTCTATATCACG
GCCGACAAGCAGAAGAACTGCATCAAGGCTAACTTCAAGATCCGCCACAACGTTGAGGACGGCAGCGTGC
AGCTCGCCGACCACTACCAGCAGAACACCCCCATCGGCGACGGCCCCGTGCTGCTGCCCGACAACCACTA
CCTGAGCCATCAGTCCAAGCTGAGCAAAGACCCCAACGAGAAGCGCGATCACATGGTCCTGCTGGAGTTC
GTGACCGCCGCCGGGATTACACATGGCATGGACGAGCTGTACAAGTAAGAATTCTGCAGATATCCATCAC
ACTGGCGGCCGCTCGAGCATGCATCTAGAGGGCCCTATTCTATAGTGTCACCTAAATGCTAGAGCTCGCT
GATCAGCCTCGACTGTGCCTTCTAGTTGCCAGCCATCTGTTGTTTGCCCCTCCCCCGTGCCTTCCTTGAC
CCTGGAAGGTGCCACTCCCACTGTCCTTTCCTAATAAAATGAGGAAATTGCATCGCATTGTCTGAGTAGG
TGTCATTCTATTCTGGGGGGTGGGGTGGGGCAGGACAGCAAGGGGGAGGATTGGGAAGACAATAGCAGGC
ATGCTGGGGATGCGGTGGGCTCTATGGCTTCTGAGGCGGAAAGAACCAGCTGGGGCTCTAGGGGGTATCC
CC
[124 nt withheld, positions 2523-2646]
C
[91 nt withheld, positions 2648-2738]
A
[49 nt withheld, positions 2740-2788]
CCTTTGACGTTGGAGTCCACGTTCTTT
[37 nt withheld, positions 2816-2852]
ACCCTATCTCGGTCTATTCTTTTGATTTATAAGGGATTTTGCCGATTTCGGCCTATTGGTTAAAAAATGA
GCTGATTTAACAAAAATTTAACGCGAATTAATTCTGTGGAATGTGTGTCAGTTAGGGTGTGGAAAGTCCC
CAGGCTCCCCAGCAGGCAGAAGTATGCAAAGCATGCATCTCAATTAGTCAGCAACCAGGTGTGGAAAGTC
CCCAGGCTCCCCAGCAGGCAGAAGTATGCAAAGCATGCATCTCAATTAGTCAGCAACCATAGTCCCGCCC
CTAACTCCGCCCATCCCGCCCCTAACTCCGCCCAGTTCCGCCCATTCTCCGCCCCATGGCTGACTAATTT
TTTTTATTTATGCAGAGGCCGAGGCCGCCTCTGCCTCTGAGCTATTCCAGAAGTAGTGAGGAGGCTTTTT
TGGAGGCCTAGGCTTTTGCAAAAAGCTCCCGGGAGCTTGTATATCCATTTTCGGATCTGATCAAGAGACA
GGATGAGGATCGTTTCGCATGATTGAACAAGATGGATTGCACGCAGGTTCTCCGGCCGCTTGGGTGGAGA
GGCTATTCGGCTATGACTGGGCACAACAGACAATCGGCTGCTCTGATGCCGCCGTGTTCCGGCTGTCAGC
GCAGGGGCGCCCGGTTCTTTTTGTCAAGACCGACCTGTCCGGTGCCCTGAATGAACTGCAGGACGAGGCA
GCGCGGCTATCGTGGCTGGCCACGACGGGCGTTCCTTGCGCAGCTGTGCTCGACGTTGTCACTGAAGCGG
GAAGGGACTGGCTGCTATTGGGCGAAGTGCCGGGGCAGGATCTCCTGTCATCTCACCTTGCTCCTGCCGA
GAAAGTATCCATCATGGCTGATGCAATGCGGCGGCTGCATACGCTTGATCCGGCTACCTGCCCATTCGAC
CACCAAGCGAAACATCGCATCGAGCGAGCACGTACTCGGATGGAAGCCGGTCTTGTCGATCAGGATGATC
TGGACGAAGAGCATCAGGGGCTCGCGCCAGCCGAACTGTTCGCCAGGCTCAAGGCGCGCATGCCCGACGG
CGAGGATCTCGTCGTGACCCATGGCGATGCCTGCTTGCCGAATATCATGGTGGAAAATGGCCGCTTTTCT
GGATTCATCGACTGTGGCCGGCTGGGTGTGGCGGACCGCTATCAGGACATAGCGTTGGCTACCCGTGATA
TTGCTGAAGAGCTTGGCGGCGAATGGGCTGACCGCTTCCTCGTGCTTTACGGTATCGCCGCTCCCGATTC
GCAGCGCATCGCCTTCTATCGCCTTCTTGACGAGTTCTTCTGAGCGGGACTCTGGGGTTCGAAATGACCG
ACCAAGCGACGCCCAACCTGCCATCACGAGATTTCGATTCCACCGCCGCCTTCTATGAAAGGTTGGGCTT
CGGAATCGTTTTCCGGGACGCCGGCTGGATGATCCTCCAGCGCGGGGATCTCATGCTGGAGTTCTTCGCC
CACCCCAACTTGTTTATTGCAGCTTATAATGGTTACAAATAAAGCAATAGCATCACAAATTTCACAAATA
AAGCATTTTTTTCACTGCATTCTAGTTGTGGTTTGTCCAAACTCATCAATGTATCTTATCATGTCTGTAT
ACCGTCGACCTCTAGCTAGAGCTTGGCGTAATCATGGTCATAGCTGTTTCCTGTGTGAAATTGTTATCCG
CTCACAATTCCACACAACATACGAGCCGGAAGCATAAAGTGTAAAGCCTGGGGTGCCTAATGAGTGAGCT
AACTCACATTAATTGCGTTGCGCTCACTGCCCGCTTTCCAGTCGGGAAACCTGTCGTGCCAGCTGCATTA
ATGAATCGGCCAACGCGCGGGGAGAGGCGGTTTGCGTATTGGGCGCTCTTCCGCTTCCTCGCTCACTGAC
TCGCTGCGCTCGGTCGTTCGGCTGCGGCGAGCGGTATCAGCTCACTCAAAGGCGGTAATACGGTTATCCA
CAGAATCAGGGGATAACGCAGGAAAGAACATGTGAGCAAAAGGCCAGCAAAAGGCCAGGAACCGTAAAAA
GGCCGCGTTGCTGGCGTTTTTCCATAGGCTCCGCCCCCCTGACGAGCATCACAAAAATCGACGCTCAAGT
CAGAGGTGGCGAAACCCGACAGGACTATAAAGATACCAGGCGTTTCCCCCTGGAAGCTCCCTCGTGCGCT
CTCCTGTTCCGACCCTGCCGCTTACCGGATACCTGTCCGCCTTTCTCCCTTCGGGAAGCGTGGCGCTTTC
TCATAGCTCACGCTGTAGGTATCTCAGTTCGGTGTAGGTCGTTCGCTCCAAGCTGGGCTGTGTGCACGAA
CCCCCCGTTCAGCCCGACCGCTGCGCCTTATCCGGTAACTATCGTCTTGAGTCCAACCCGGTAAGACACG
ACTTATCGCCACTGGCAGCAGCCACTGGTAACAGGATTAGCAGAGCGAGGTATGTAGGCGGTGCTACAGA
GTTCTTGAAGTGGTGGCCTAACTACGGCTACACTAGAAGAACAGTATTTGGTATCTGCGCTCTGCTGAAG
CCAGTTACCTTCGGAAAAAGAGTTGGTAGCTCTTGATCCGGCAAACAAACCACCGCTGGTAGCGGTGGTT
TTTTTGTTTGCAAGCAGCAGATTACGCGCAGAAAAAAAGGATCTCAAGAAGATCCTTTGATCTTTTCTAC
GGGGTCTGACGCTCAGTGGAACGAAAACTCACGTTAAGGGATTTTGGTCATGAGATTATCAAAAAGGATC
TTCACCTAGATCCTTTTAAATTAAAAATGAAGTTTTAAATCAATCTAAAGTATATATGAGTAAACTTGGT
CTGACAGTTACCAATGCTTAATCAGTGAGGCACCTATCTCAGCGATCTGTCTATTTCGTTCATCCATAGT
TGCCTGACTCCCCGTCGTGTAGATAACTACGATACGGGAGGGCTTACCATCTGGCCCCAGTGCTGCAATG
ATACCGCGAGACCCACGCTCACCGGCTCCAGATTTATCAGCAATAAACCAGCCAGCCGGAAGGGCCGAGC
GCAGAAGTGGTCCTGCAACTTTATCCGCCTCCATCCAGTCTATTAATTGTTGCCGGGAAGCTAGAGTAAG
TAGTTCGCCAGTTAATAGTTTGCGCAACGTTGTTGCCATTGCTACAGGCATCGTGGTGTCACGCTCGTCG
TTTGGTATGGCTTCATTCAGCTCCGGTTCCCAACGATCAAGGCGAGTTACATGATCCCCCATGTTGTGCA
AAAAAGCGGTTAGCTCCTTCGGTCCTCCGATCGTTGTCAGAAGTAAGTTGGCCGCAGTGTTATCACTCAT
GGTTATGGCAGCACTGCATAATTCTCTTACTGTCATGCCATCCGTAAGATGCTTTTCTGTGACTGGTGAG
TACTCAACCAAGTCATTCTGAGAATAGTGTATGCGGCGACCGAGTTGCTCTTGCCCGGCGTCAATACGGG
ATAATACCGCGCCACATAGCAGAACTTTAAAAGTGCTCATCATTGGAAAACGTTCTTCGGGGCGAAAACT
CTCAAGGATCTTACCGCTGTTGAGATCCAGTTCGATGTAACCCACTCGTGCACCCAACTGATCTTCAGCA
TCTTTTACTTTCACCAGCGTTTCTGGGTGAGCAAAAACAGGAAGGCAAAATGCCGCAAAAAAGGGAATAA
GGGCGACACGGAAATGTTGAATACTCATACTCTTCCTTTTTCAATATTATTGAAGCATTTATCAGGGTTA
TTGTCTCATGAGCGGATACATATTTGAATGTATTTAGAAAAATAAACAAATAGGGGTTCCGCGCACATTT
CCCCGAAAAGTGCCACCTGACGTCGACGGATCGGGAGATCTCCCGATCCCCTATGGTGCACTCTCAGTAC
AATCTGCTCTGATGCCGCATAGTTAAGCCAGTATCTGCTCCCTGCTTGTGTGTTGGAGGTCGCTGAGTAG
TGCGCGAGCAAAATTTAAGCTACAACAAGGCAAGGCTTGACCGACAATTGCATGAAGAATCTGCTTAGGG
TTAGGCGTTTTGCGCTGCTTCGCGATGTACGGGCCAGATATACGCGTT
Features (pLannotate 1.2.2; 22 found; start..end, strand, type, name):
      1..380     +  enhancer       CMV enhancer: human cytomegalovirus immediate early enhancer
    381..584     +  promoter       CMV promoter: human cytomegalovirus (CMV) immediate early promoter
    580..613     +  LTR            5' LTR (truncated) (fragment): truncated 5' long terminal repeat (LTR) from HIV-1
    629..647     +  promoter       T7 promoter: promoter for bacteriophage T7 RNA polymerase
    679..1416    +  CDS            TFAM: TFAM_HUMAN - Also known as TCF6, TCF6L2. Experimental evidence at protein level: Swiss-Prot protein existence level 1. Binds to the mitochondrial light strand promoter and functions in mitochondrial transcription regulation (PubMed:29445193, PubMed:32183942). Component of the mitochondrial transcription initiation complex, composed at least of TFB2M, TFAM and POLRMT that is required for basal transcription of mitochondrial DNA (PubMed:29149603). In this complex, TFAM recruits POLRMT to a specific promoter whereas TFB2M induces structural changes in POLRMT to enable promoter opening and trappin
   1432..2145    +  CDS            mClover3: mClover3 is a basic (constitutively fluorescent) green/yellow fluorescent protein published in 2016, derived from Aequorea victoria. It is reported to be a rapidly-maturing monomer with high acid sensitivity.
   2209..2227    -  promoter       SP6 promoter: promoter for bacteriophage SP6 RNA polymerase
   2253..2477    +  polyA_signal   bGH poly(A) signal: bovine growth hormone polyadenylation signal
   2481..2502    +  promoter       SV40 promoter (fragment): SV40 enhancer and early promoter
   2523..2951    +  rep_origin     f1 ori (sequence partly withheld): f1 bacteriophage origin of replication; arrow indicates direction of (+) strand synthesis
   2965..3294    +  promoter       SV40 promoter: SV40 enhancer and early promoter
   3361..4152    +  CDS            neo: KKA2_KLEPN - Also known as kan, nptII. Experimental evidence at protein level: Swiss-Prot protein existence level 1. Resistance to kanamycin, neomycin, paromomycin, ribostamycin, butirosin and gentamicin B. From Klebsiella pneumoniae.
   4176..4334    +  CDS            ble (fragment): BLE_KLEPN - Experimental evidence at protein level: Swiss-Prot protein existence level 1. Binding protein with a strong affinity to the bleomycin family of antibiotics. Binds to CL990; an antimitotic-antibiotic compound. From Klebsiella pneumoniae.
   4329..4450    +  polyA_signal   SV40 poly(A) signal: SV40 polyadenylation signal
   4523..4539    -  protein_bind   lac operator: The lac repressor binds to the lac operator to inhibit transcription in E. coli. This inhibition can be relieved by adding lactose or isopropyl-β-D-thiogalactopyranoside (IPTG). lac repressor encoded by lacI
   4547..4577    -  promoter       lac promoter: promoter for the E. coli lac operon
   4592..4613    -  protein_bind   CAP binding site: CAP binding activates transcription in the presence of cAMP. E. coli catabolite activator protein
   4626..4718    -  CDS            lacI (fragment): lac repressor; lacI; The lac repressor binds to the lac operator to inhibit transcription in E. coli. This inhibition can be relieved by adding lactose or isopropyl-β-D-thiogalactopyranoside (IPTG).
   4901..5489    -  rep_origin     ori: high-copy-number ColE1/pMB1/pBR322/pUC origin of replication
   5660..6520    -  CDS            AmpR: β-lactamase; bla; confers resistance to ampicillin, carbenicillin, and related antibiotics
   6521..6625    -  promoter       AmpR promoter: bla
   6684..6736    -  misc_feature   bom (fragment): basis of mobility region from pBR322
