[The description below was written by a language model from this plasmid's Addgene catalogue record and pLannotate feature annotations shown in this document.]
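Description:
pcDNA3 TFAM-mClover is a mammalian expression plasmid of about 6.9 kb, built on the pcDNA3 backbone, that produces human mitochondrial transcription factor A (TFAM) fused at its C-terminus to a green/yellow fluorescent protein. The unmutated TFAM coding sequence was inserted by Gibson assembly. It sits directly downstream of the human cytomegalovirus immediate-early enhancer and promoter and is followed, after a short linker, by the fluorescent protein reading frame, which the sequence annotation identifies as mClover3. A bovine growth hormone polyadenylation signal terminates the transcript. T7 and SP6 phage promoters flank the insert, as is standard for pcDNA3, and can serve for in vitro transcription or as sequencing primer sites. Placing the tag at the C-terminus leaves the N-terminal end of TFAM free, which is where mitochondrial import signals normally reside.

In E. coli the plasmid replicates from a high-copy ColE1/pUC-type origin and is selected with ampicillin through the β-lactamase gene; an f1 origin is also present. For mammalian cells, an SV40 early promoter drives the neomycin phosphotransferase gene with an SV40 polyadenylation signal, allowing G418 selection of stable transfectants. Several small annotated fragments (an HIV-1 LTR piece, ble, lacI, bom and lac promoter/operator remnants) appear to be backbone remnants or short annotation matches rather than functional parts of the design.

TFAM binds and packages mitochondrial DNA, so the fusion serves as a live fluorescent marker of mtDNA nucleoids. The associated publication concerns mitochondrial inner membrane permeabilisation and mtDNA release during apoptosis, consistent with using this construct to image mtDNA localisation in cells.
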