Addgene plasmid #129574: pcDNA3 TFAM-mClover
Purpose: Expression of mClover fused TFAM
Depositing lab: Stephen Tait. Depositing organization: University of Glasgow. Publication: Mitochondrial inner membrane permeabilisation enables mtDNA release during apoptosis. Riley JS, Quarato G, Cloix C, Lopez J, O'Prey J, Pearson M, Chapman J, Sesaki H, Carlin LM, Passos JF, Wheeler AP, Oberst A, Ryan KM, Tait SW. EMBO J. 2018 Sep 3;37(17). pii: embj.201899238. doi: 10.15252/embj.201899238. Epub 2018 Jul 26. PubMed 30049712.
Backbone
  Vector backbone: pcDNA3
  Vector type: Mammalian Expression
Growth in bacteria
  Bacterial resistance: Ampicillin, 100 μg/mL
  Growth temperature: 37°C
  Growth strain: DH5alpha
  Copy number: High Copy
Gene/Insert
  Gene/Insert name: TFAM
  Species: H. sapiens (human)
  Mutation: None
  Entrez Gene: TFAM (a.k.a. MTDPS15, MTTF1, MTTFA, TCF6, TCF6L1, TCF6L2, TCF6L3)
  Cloning method: Gibson Cloning
Terms and licenses: Academic/Nonprofit Terms; Industry Terms: Not Available to Industry
How to cite: pcDNA3 TFAM-mClover was a gift from Stephen Tait (Addgene plasmid # 129574 ; http://n2t.net/addgene:129574 ; RRID:Addgene_129574)
